Addgene plasmid #120681: Smp_026930-Cd4-bio-His
Purpose: Expression of recombinant S. mansoni protein
Depositing lab: Gavin Wright. Depositing organization: Wellcome Sanger Institute. Publication: A library of cell-surface and secreted proteins from Schistosoma mansoni identifies early serological markers of infection. Cécile Crosnier, Anna V. Protasio, Gabriel Rinaldi, Shona Wilson, Matthew Berriman, Gavin J. Wright. bioRXiv 10.1101/593616.
Backbone
  Vector backbone: pTT3
  Backbone manufacturer: Yves Durocher, NRC
  Backbone size w/o insert (bp): 6686
  Vector type: Mammalian Expression
Growth in bacteria
  Bacterial resistance: Ampicillin, 100 μg/mL
  Growth temperature: 37°C
  Growth strain: DH5alpha
  Copy number: High Copy
Gene/Insert
  Gene/Insert name: Smp_026930
  Species: Schistosoma mansoni
  Insert size (bp): 1177
  Entrez Gene: Smp_026930 (a.k.a. Smp_026930)
  Promoter: CMV
  Tag / fusion protein: ratCd4(d3+4)-bio-6His (C terminal on backbone)
  Cloning method: Restriction Enzyme; 5′ cloning site NotI (not destroyed); 3′ cloning site AscI (not destroyed)
Terms and licenses: Academic/Nonprofit Terms; Industry Terms: Not Available to Industry
How to cite: Smp_026930-Cd4-bio-His was a gift from Gavin Wright (Addgene plasmid # 120681 ; http://n2t.net/addgene:120681 ; RRID:Addgene_120681)
