[The description below was written by a language model from this plasmid's Addgene catalogue record and pLannotate feature annotations shown in this document.]
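Description:
Smp_026930-Cd4-bio-His is a mammalian expression plasmid built on the pTT3 backbone for producing a recombinant, soluble form of the Schistosoma mansoni protein Smp_026930. It is propagated in E. coli as a high-copy plasmid through a ColE1/pUC-type origin and selected with ampicillin via the β-lactamase gene. The backbone also carries a large portion of the Epstein-Barr virus oriP, which supports episomal maintenance and enhanced transient expression in mammalian cells that supply EBNA1. Short lac and tet regulatory fragments annotated near the end of the sequence appear to be backbone remnants with no stated role.

Transcription is driven by the human CMV immediate-early enhancer and promoter, followed by adenovirus-derived leader and splice elements and a chimeric intron fragment that typically improve mRNA processing and yield; the antisense hit to adenoviral terminal protein in this region most likely reflects that leader sequence rather than a functional coding region. The open reading frame begins with a fragment annotated as a mouse immunoglobulin heavy chain signal sequence, which would direct the product into the secretory pathway. The roughly 1.2 kb parasite insert sits between retained NotI and AscI sites and falls in the unannotated stretch of the feature table. It is fused at its C terminus to rat Cd4 domains 3 and 4, followed according to the record by a biotinylation ("bio") sequence and a 6His tag, neither of which is separately annotated. A rabbit β-globin polyadenylation signal terminates the transcript. The tag provides a common handle for detection, purification and, presumably, oriented capture through biotin. The plasmid belongs to a library of S. mansoni cell-surface and secreted proteins used to identify early serological markers of infection.
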