Features (pLannotate 1.2.2; 18 found; start..end, strand, type, name):
      7..386     +  enhancer       CMV enhancer: human cytomegalovirus immediate early enhancer
    388..587     +  promoter       CMV promoter: human cytomegalovirus (CMV) immediate early promoter
    655..693     +  misc_feature   Ad SA (fragment): adenovirus major late transcript splice acceptor (Friedrich and Soriano, 1991)
    726..935     -  CDS            PTP (fragment): TERM_ADE02 - Experimental evidence at protein level: Swiss-Prot protein existence level 1. Protein covalently bound to the viral DNA that acts as a primer for viral genomic replication by DNA strand displacement. Assembles on the viral origin of replication in an initiation complex with viral polymerase, DBP, host NFIA and host POU2F1/OCT1. During initiation, the polymerase covalently couples the first dCTP with Ser- 580 of pTP. The terminal protein stimulates the template activity over 20 fold compared to protein-free templates. Neo-synthesized viral genomes are linked to two preterminal prot
    966..1055    +  intron         chimeric intron (fragment): chimera between introns from adenovirus and immunoglobulin heavy chain genes
   1074..1120    +  CDS            IgH signal sequence (fragment): signal sequence from the mouse immunoglobulin heavy chain variable region
   2367..2936    +  CDS            Cd4 (fragment): CD4_RAT - Experimental evidence at protein level: Swiss-Prot protein existence level 1. Integral membrane glycoprotein that plays an essential role in the immune response and serves multiple functions in responses against both external and internal offenses. In T-cells, functions primarily as a coreceptor for MHC class II molecule:peptide complex. The antigens presented by class II peptides are derived from extracellular proteins while class I peptides are derived from cytosolic proteins. Interacts simultaneously with the T-cell receptor (TCR) and the MHC class II presented by antigen presenti
   3096..3151    +  polyA_signal   β-globin poly(A) signal: rabbit β-globin polyadenylation signal (Gil and Proudfoot, 1987)
   3665..5346    -  rep_origin     oriP (fragment): Epstein-Barr virus oriP replication origin (Yates et al., 2000)
   5473..5577    +  promoter       AmpR promoter: bla
   5578..6438    +  CDS            AmpR: β-lactamase; bla; confers resistance to ampicillin, carbenicillin, and related antibiotics
   6609..7197    +  rep_origin     ori: high-copy-number ColE1/pMB1/pBR322/pUC origin of replication
   7380..7472    +  CDS            lacI (fragment): lac repressor; lacI; The lac repressor binds to the lac operator to inhibit transcription in E. coli. This inhibition can be relieved by adding lactose or isopropyl-β-D-thiogalactopyranoside (IPTG).
   7485..7506    +  protein_bind   CAP binding site: CAP binding activates transcription in the presence of cAMP. E. coli catabolite activator protein
   7521..7551    +  promoter       lac promoter: promoter for the E. coli lac operon
   7559..7575    +  protein_bind   lac operator: The lac repressor binds to the lac operator to inhibit transcription in E. coli. This inhibition can be relieved by adding lactose or isopropyl-β-D-thiogalactopyranoside (IPTG). lac repressor encoded by lacI
   7645..7661    +  promoter       tet promoter (fragment): E. coli promoter for tetracycline efflux protein gene
   7671..7696    -  CDS            bla(M) (fragment): β-lactamase lacking the signal sequence; bla(M); allows cytosolic expression of β-lactamase
>Addgene plasmid #120681 | Smp_026930-Cd4-bio-His | addgene full sequence | sequence record 234757 | Addgene NGS Result
CATGTTGACATTGATTATTGACTAGTTATTAATAGTAATCAATTACGGGGTCATTAGTTCATAGCCCATA
TATGGAGTTCCGCGTTACATAACTTACGGTAAATGGCCCGCCTGGCTGACCGCCCAACGACCCCCGCCCA
TTGACGTCAATAATGACGTATGTTCCCATAGTAACGCCAATAGGGACTTTCCATTGACGTCAATGGGTGG
AGTATTTACGGTAAACTGCCCACTTGGCAGTACATCAAGTGTATCATATGCCAAGTCCGCCCCCTATTGA
CGTCAATGACGGTAAATGGCCCGCCTGGCATTATGCCCAGTACATGACCTTACGGGACTTTCCTACTTGG
CAGTACATCTACGTATTAGTCATCGCTATTACCATGGTGATGCGGTTTTGGCAGTACACCAATGGGCGTG
GATAGCGGTTTGACTCACGGGGATTTCCAAGTCTCCACCCCATTGACGTCAATGGGAGTTTGTTTTGGCA
CCAAAATCAACGGGACTTTCCAAAATGTCGTAATAACCCCGCCCCGTTGACGCAAATGGGCGGTAGGCGT
GTACGGTGGGAGGTCTATATAAGCAGAGCTCGTTTAGTGAACCGTCAGATCCTCACTCTCTTCCGCATCG
CTGTCTGCGAGGGCCAGCTGTTGGGCTCGCGGTTGAGGACAAACTCTTCGCGGTCTTTCCAGTACTCTTG
GATCGGAAACCCGTCGGCCTCCGAACGGTACTCCGCCACCGAGGGACCTGAGCGAGTCCGCATCGACCGG
ATCGGAAAACCTCTCGAGAAAGGCGTCTAACCAGTCACAGTCGCAAGGTAGGCTGAGCACCGTGGCGGGC
GGCAGCGGGTGGCGGTCGGGGTTGTTTCTGGCGGAGGTGCTGCTGATGATGTAATTAAAGTAGGCGGTCT
TGAGACGGCGGATGGTCGAGGTGAGGTGTGGCAGGCTTGAGATCCAGCTGTTGGGGTGAGTACTCCCTCT
CAAAAGCGGGCATTACTTCTGCGCTAAGATTGTCAGTTTCCAAAAACGAGGAGGATTTGATATTCACCTG
GCCCGATCTGGCCATACACTTGAGTGACAATGACATCCACTTTGCCTTTCTCTCCACAGGTGTCCACTCC
CAGGTCCAAGTTTGCCACCATGGAGTTTCAGACCCAGGTACTCATGTCCCTGCTGCTCTGCATGTCTGGT
GCGGCCGCCACACACATGAGCAAGCTGATCAGCACCCTGCAGCAGCTGAGCAACAGCCTGGACGACCACA
TCACCCTGCAGATGAAGCTGCACAGCAAGCTGAAGAAGGCCAACTTCCCACCCGACAAAGTGACCATCCC
CGTGCTCGTGATCGCCTGCAACCGGCCCACCGCCAGCAGACCCATCGACAAGCTGCTGCAGCTGAAGCAC
GAGATGCTGAAGCAGAACAACTTCGAGTTCCCCATCTTCGTGTCCCACGCCTGCGACGACGACGCCACCG
AGAAGGTGCTGCACAGCTACCAGAACCGGATCACCGTGATCAAGCCCAAGACCCCCCTGACCAACCCTGT
GCAGAGCAGCACCAGCAAGGTGTTCGAGGGCTACCGGCACGTGTCCCACCACTACAAGTGGGCCCTGGAC
CAGATCTTCATGGTGTACAACTACAGCACCGTCATCATCGTGGAAGATGACCTGGACCTGGCCCCCGACT
TCCTGAGCTACTTCGTGGGCGCCTACAACCTGCTGACCCAGGACAACACCCTGTTCTGCGCCAGCGCCTT
CAACGACAACGGCAGACTGCAGCTGATCGACATCACCAGACCCGAGCTGCTGTACCGGACCGACTTCTTC
CCCGGCCTGGGCTGGATGCTGCTGCGGAAGTTCTGGCTGGAAATCAGAGAGGGCTGGCCCGACATCTACT
GGGACGAGTACATGAGAAAGTCCTACGTGCGGAAGTCCCGGGCCTGCATCAGACCCGAGATCAGCCGGTC
CATCACCTTCGGCAGAGTGGGCATCAGCCAGGGCCAGTACTTCGACAGCCACCTGAAGTTCATCAAGCTG
AGCAGCGCCAAAGTGAACTTCCACCAGCTGGACCTGAGCTACCTGCGCGAGGACGTGTACCGGAACCAGT
TCAAGCAGCTGGTGTACGAGGACAGCATGGAAATGAGCTTCAAGGACTACATGAACAACCGGCGGAGCAT
CCCCTACAACAGCAAGAGCATCCGGATCACCTACAAGACCCGGAAAGAGTTCGAGGAAATCGCCAAGCCC
CTGGGCATCATGCTGGACTTCAAGTGCGGCGTGTCCCGGAACGCCTACATGGGCGTGGTGCCCGTGTTCG
TGAACGGCCACCGGCTGTATATCGCCCCTCCCAGCAATTGGAGCGGCTACAACGAGAGCTGGGTCGGCGC
GCCGTCGACCTCCATCACGGCCTATAAGAGTGAGGGGGAGTCAGCGGAGTTCTCCTTCCCACTCAACCTT
GGAGAGGAAAGCCTGCAGGGAGAGTTGAGATGGAAGGCAGAGAAGGCTCCTTCTTCCCAGTCCTGGATCA
CCTTCTCCCTAAAGAACCAAAAGGTGTCTGTGCAGAAGTCTACTAGCAACCCCAAGTTCCAGCTGTCCGA
AACGCTCCCACTCACCCTTCAGATACCCCAGGTCTCCCTTCAGTTTGCTGGTTCTGGCAACCTGACCCTG
ACTCTGGACAGAGGGATACTGTATCAGGAAGTGAACCTGGTGGTGATGAAAGTGACTCAGCCCGACAGCA
ACACTTTGACCTGTGAGGTGATGGGACCCACCTCACCCAAGATGAGACTGATCTTGAAGCAGGAGAATCA
GGAGGCCAGGGTCTCCAGGCAGGAGAAAGTGATTCAAGTGCAGGCCCCTGAAGCAGGGGTGTGGCAATGT
CTACTGAGTGAAGGTGAAGAGGTCAAGATGGACTCCAAGATCCAGGTTTTATCCAAAGGGTTGAATTCCG
GCAGCCTGCACCACATCCTGGACGCCCAGAAGATGCTGTGGAACCACAGGGACAGGAACCTGCCTCCTCT
GGCCCCTCTGGGCCCCCACCACCATCACCACCATTGAGTCTAGACACGTGATTAATTAAGGATCCCCCGA
CCTCGACCTCTGGCTAATAAAGGAAATTTATTTTCATTGCAATAGTGTGTTGGAATTTTTTGTGTCTCTC
ACTCGGAAGGACATATGGGAGGGCAAATCATTTGGTCGAGATCCCTCGGAGATCTCTAGCTAGAGGATCG
ATCCCCGCCCCGGACGAACTAAACCTGACTACGACATCTCTGCCCCTTCTTCGCGGGGCAGTGCATGTAA
TCCCTTCAGTTGGTTGGTACAACTTGCCAACTGGGCCCTGTTCCACATGTGACACGGGGGGGGACCAAAC
ACAAAGGGGTTCTCTGACTGTAGTTGACATCCTTATAAATGGATGTGCACATTTGCCAACACTGAGTGGC
TTTCATCCTGGAGCAGACTTTGCAGTCTGTGGACTGCAACACAACATTGCCTTTATGTGTAACTCTTGGC
TGAAGCTCTTACACCAATGCTGGGGGACATGTACCTCCCAGGGGCCCAGGAAGACTACGGGAGGCTACAC
CAACGTCAATCAGAGGGGCCTGTGTAGCTACCGATAAGCGGACCCTCAAGAGGGCATTAGCAATAGTGTT
TATAAGGCCCCCTTGTTAACCCTAAACGGGTAGCATATGCTTCCCGGGTAGTAGTATATACTATCCAGAC
TAACCCTAATTCAATAGCATATGTTACCCAACGGGAAGCATATGCTATCGAATTAGGGTTAGTAAAAGGG
TCCTAAGGAACAGCGATATCTCCCACCCCATGAGCTGTCACGGTTTTATTTACATGGGGTCAGGATTCCA
CGAGGGTAGTGAACCATTTTAGTCACAAGGGCAGTGGCTGAAGATCAAGGAGCGGGCAGTGAACTCTCCT
GAATCTTCGCCTGCTTCTTCATTCTCCTTCGTTTAGCTAATAGAATAACTGCTGAGTTGTGAACAGTAAG
GTGTATGTGAGGTGCTCGAAAACAAGGTTTCAGGTGACGCCCCCAGAATAAAATTTGGACGGGGGGTTCA
GTGGTGGCATTGTGCTATGACACCAATATAACCCTCACAAACCCCTTGGGCAATAAATACTAGTGTAGGA
ATGAAACATTCTGAATATCTTTAACAATAGAAATCCATGGGGTGGGGACAAGCCGTAAAGACTGGATGTC
CATCTCACACGAATTTATGGCTATGGGCAACACATAATCCTAGTGCAATATGATACTGGGGTTATTAAGA
TGTGTCCCAGGCAGGGACCAAGACAGGTGAACCATGTTGTTACACTCTATTTGTAACAAGGGGAAAGAGA
GTGGACGCCGACAGCAGCGGACTCCACTGGTTGTCTCTAACACCCCCGAAAATTAAACGGGGCTCCACGC
CAATGGGGCCCATAAACAAAGACAAGTGGCCACTCTTTTTTTTGAAATTGTGGAGTGGGGGCACGCGTCA
GCCCCCACACGCCGCCCTGCGGTTTTGGACTGTAAAATAAGGGTGTAATAACTTGGCTGATTGTAACCCC
GCTAACCACTGCGGTCAAACCACTTGCCCACAAAACCACTAATGGCACCCCGGGGAATACCTGCATAAGT
AGGTGGGCGGGCCAAGATAGGGGCGCGATTGCTGCGATCTGGAGGACAAATTACACACACTTGCGCCTGA
GCGCCAAGCACAGGGTTGTTGGTCCTCATATTCACGAGGTCGCTGAGAGCACGGTGGGCTAATGTTGCCA
TGGGTAGCATATACTACCCAAATATCTGGATAGCATATGCTATCCTAATCTATATCTGGGTAGCATAGGC
TATCCTAATCTATATCTGGGTAGCATATGCTATCCTAATCTATATCTGGGTAGTATATGCTATCCTAATT
TATATCTGGGTAGCATAGGCTATCCTAATCTATATCTGGGTAGCATATGCTATCCTAATCTATATCTGGG
TAGTATATGCTATCCTAATCTGTATCCGGGTAGCATATGCTATCCTAATAGAGATTAGGGTAGTATATGC
TATCCTAATTTATATCTGGGTAGCATATACTACCCAAATATCTGGATAGCATATGCTATCCTAATCTATA
TCTGGGTAGCATATGCTATCCTAATCTATATCTGGGTAGCATAGGCTATCCTAATCTATATCTGGGTAGC
ATATGCTATCCTAATCTATATCTGGGTAGTATATGCTATCCTAATTTATATCTGGGTAGCATAGGCTATC
CTAATCTATATCTGGGTAGCATATGCTATCCTAATCTATATCTGGGTAGTATATGCTATCCTAATCTGTA
TCCGGGTAGCATATGCTATCCTCATGATAAGCTGTCAAACATGAGAATTTTCTTGAAGACGAAAGGGCCT
CGTGATACGCCTATTTTTATAGGTTAATGTCATGATAATAATGGTTTCTTAGACGTCAGGTGGCACTTTT
CGGGGAAATGTGCGCGGAACCCCTATTTGTTTATTTTTCTAAATACATTCAAATATGTATCCGCTCATGA
GACAATAACCCTGATAAATGCTTCAATAATATTGAAAAAGGAAGAGTATGAGTATTCAACATTTCCGTGT
CGCCCTTATTCCCTTTTTTGCGGCATTTTGCCTTCCTGTTTTTGCTCACCCAGAAACGCTGGTGAAAGTA
AAAGATGCTGAAGATCAGTTGGGTGCACGAGTGGGTTACATCGAACTGGATCTCAACAGCGGTAAGATCC
TTGAGAGTTTTCGCCCCGAAGAACGTTTTCCAATGATGAGCACTTTTAAAGTTCTGCTATGTGGCGCGGT
ATTATCCCGTGTTGACGCCGGGCAAGAGCAACTCGGTCGCCGCATACACTATTCTCAGAATGACTTGGTT
GAGTACTCACCAGTCACAGAAAAGCATCTTACGGATGGCATGACAGTAAGAGAATTATGCAGTGCTGCCA
TAACCATGAGTGATAACACTGCGGCCAACTTACTTCTGACAACGATCGGAGGACCGAAGGAGCTAACCGC
TTTTTTGCACAACATGGGGGATCATGTAACTCGCCTTGATCGTTGGGAACCGGAGCTGAATGAAGCCATA
CCAAACGACGAGCGTGACACCACGATGCCTGCAGCAATGGCAACAACGTTGCGCAAACTATTAACTGGCG
AACTACTTACTCTAGCTTCCCGGCAACAATTAATAGACTGGATGGAGGCGGATAAAGTTGCAGGACCACT
TCTGCGCTCGGCCCTTCCGGCTGGCTGGTTTATTGCTGATAAATCTGGAGCCGGTGAGCGTGGGTCTCGC
GGTATCATTGCAGCACTGGGGCCAGATGGTAAGCCCTCCCGTATCGTAGTTATCTACACGACGGGGAGTC
AGGCAACTATGGATGAACGAAATAGACAGATCGCTGAGATAGGTGCCTCACTGATTAAGCATTGGTAACT
GTCAGACCAAGTTTACTCATATATACTTTAGATTGATTTAAAACTTCATTTTTAATTTAAAAGGATCTAG
GTGAAGATCCTTTTTGATAATCTCATGACCAAAATCCCTTAACGTGAGTTTTCGTTCCACTGAGCGTCAG
ACCCCGTAGAAAAGATCAAAGGATCTTCTTGAGATCCTTTTTTTCTGCGCGTAATCTGCTGCTTGCAAAC
AAAAAAACCACCGCTACCAGCGGTGGTTTGTTTGCCGGATCAAGAGCTACCAACTCTTTTTCCGAAGGTA
ACTGGCTTCAGCAGAGCGCAGATACCAAATACTGTTCTTCTAGTGTAGCCGTAGTTAGGCCACCACTTCA
AGAACTCTGTAGCACCGCCTACATACCTCGCTCTGCTAATCCTGTTACCAGTGGCTGCTGCCAGTGGCGA
TAAGTCGTGTCTTACCGGGTTGGACTCAAGACGATAGTTACCGGATAAGGCGCAGCGGTCGGGCTGAACG
GGGGGTTCGTGCACACAGCCCAGCTTGGAGCGAACGACCTACACCGAACTGAGATACCTACAGCGTGAGC
TATGAGAAAGCGCCACGCTTCCCGAAGGGAGAAAGGCGGACAGGTATCCGGTAAGCGGCAGGGTCGGAAC
AGGAGAGCGCACGAGGGAGCTTCCAGGGGGAAACGCCTGGTATCTTTATAGTCCTGTCGGGTTTCGCCAC
CTCTGACTTGAGCGTCGATTTTTGTGATGCTCGTCAGGGGGGCGGAGCCTATGGAAAAACGCCAGCAACG
CGGCCTTTTTACGGTTCCTGGCCTTTTGCTGGCCTTTTGCTCACATGTTCTTTCCTGCGTTATCCCCTGA
TTCTGTGGATAACCGTATTACCGCCTTTGAGTGAGCTGATACCGCTCGCCGCAGCCGAACGACCGAGCGC
AGCGAGTCAGTGAGCGAGGAAGCGGAAGAGCGCCCAATACGCAAACCGCCTCTCCCCGCGCGTTGGCCGA
TTCATTAATGCAGCTGGCACGACAGGTTTCCCGACTGGAAAGCGGGCAGTGAGCGCAACGCAATTAATGT
GAGTTAGCTCACTCATTAGGCACCCCAGGCTTTACACTTTATGCTTCCGGCTCGTATGTTGTGTGGAATT
GTGAGCGGATAACAATTTCACACAGGAAACAGCTATGACCATGATTACGCCAAGCTCTAGCTAGAGGTCG
ACCAATTCTCATGTTTGACAGCTTATCATCGCAGATCCGGGCAACGTTGTTGCCATTGCTGCAGGCGCAG
AACTGGTAGGTATGGAAGATCTATACATTGAATCAATATTGGCAATTAGCCATATTAGTCATTGGTTATA
TAGCATAAATCAATATTGGCTATTGGCCATTGCATACGTTGTATCTATATCATAATATGTACATTTATAT
TGGCTCATGTCCAATATGACCGC
